>Addgene plasmid #81591 | pDONR223_STAT6_p.N417Y | addgene full sequence | sequence record 167091 | Addgene NGS Result
GGCAGTTCCCTACTCTCGCGTTAACGCTAGCATGGATGTTTTCCCAGTCACGACGTTGTAAAACGACGGC
CAGTCTTAAGCTCGGGCCCCAAATAATGATTTTATTTTGACTGATAGTGACCTGTTCGTTGCAACAAATT
GATGAGCAATGCTTTTTTATAATGCCAACTTTGTACAAAAAAGTTGGCACCATGTCTCTGTGGGGTCTGG
TCTCCAAGATGCCCCCAGAAAAAGTGCAGCGGCTCTATGTCGACTTTCCCCAACACCTGCGGCATCTTCT
GGGTGACTGGCTGGAGAGCCAGCCCTGGGAGTTCCTGGTCGGCTCCGACGCCTTCTGCTGCAACTTGGCT
AGTGCCCTACTTTCAGACACTGTCCAGCACCTTCAGGCCTCGGTGGGAGAGCAGGGGGAGGGGAGCACCA
TCTTGCAACACATCAGCACCCTTGAGAGCATATATCAGAGGGACCCCCTGAAGCTGGTGGCCACTTTCAG
ACAAATACTTCAAGGAGAGAAAAAAGCTGTTATGGAACAGTTCCGCCACTTGCCAATGCCTTTCCACTGG
AAGCAGGAAGAACTCAAGTTTAAGACAGGCTTGCGGAGGCTGCAGCACCGAGTAGGGGAGATCCACCTTC
TCCGAGAAGCCCTGCAGAAGGGGGCTGAGGCTGGCCAAGTGTCTCTGCACAGCTTGATAGAAACTCCTGC
TAATGGGACTGGGCCAAGTGAGGCCCTGGCCATGCTACTGCAGGAGACCACTGGAGAGCTAGAGGCAGCC
AAAGCCCTAGTGCTGAAGAGGATCCAGATTTGGAAACGGCAGCAGCAGCTGGCAGGGAATGGCGCACCGT
TTGAGGAGAGCCTGGCCCCACTCCAGGAGAGGTGTGAAAGCCTGGTGGACATTTATTCCCAGCTACAGCA
GGAGGTAGGGGCGGCTGGTGGGGAGCTTGAGCCCAAGACCCGGGCATCGCTGACTGGCCGGCTGGATGAA
GTCCTGAGAACCCTCGTCACCAGTTGCTTCCTGGTGGAGAAGCAGCCCCCCCAGGTACTGAAGACTCAGA
CCAAGTTCCAGGCTGGAGTTCGATTCCTGTTGGGCTTGAGGTTCCTGGGGGCCCCAGCCAAGCCTCCGCT
GGTCAGGGCCGACATGGTGACAGAGAAGCAGGCGCGGGAGCTGAGTGTGCCTCAGGGTCCTGGGGCTGGA
GCAGAAAGCACTGGAGAAATCATCAACAACACTGTGCCCTTGGAGAACAGCATTCCTGGGAACTGCTGCT
CTGCCCTGTTCAAGAACCTGCTTCTCAAGAAGATCAAGCGGTGTGAGCGGAAGGGCACTGAGTCTGTCAC
AGAGGAGAAGTGCGCTGTGCTCTTCTCTGCCAGCTTCACACTTGGCCCCGGCAAACTCCCCATCCAGCTC
CAGGCCCTGTCTCTGCCCCTGGTGGTCATCGTCCATGGCTACCAAGACAACAATGCCAAAGCCACTATCC
TGTGGGACAATGCCTTCTCTGAGATGGACCGCGTGCCCTTTGTGGTGGCTGAGCGGGTGCCCTGGGAGAA
GATGTGTGAAACTCTGAACCTGAAGTTCATGGCTGAGGTGGGGACCAACCGGGGGCTGCTCCCAGAGCAC
TTCCTCTTCCTGGCCCAGAAGATCTTCAATGACAACAGCCTCAGTATGGAGGCCTTCCAGCACCGTTCTG
TGTCCTGGTCGCAGTTCAACAAGGAGATCCTGCTGGGCCGTGGCTTCACCTTTTGGCAGTGGTTTGATGG
TGTCCTGGACCTCACCAAACGCTGTCTCCGGAGCTACTGGTCTGACCGGCTGATCATTGGCTTCATCAGC
AAACAGTACGTTACTAGCCTTCTTCTCAATGAGCCCGACGGAACCTTTCTCCTCCGCTTCAGCGACTCAG
AGATTGGGGGCATCACCATTGCCCATGTCATCCGGGGCCAGGATGGCTCTCCACAGATAGAGAACATCCA
GCCATTCTCTGCCAAAGACCTGTCCATTCGCTCACTGGGGGACCGAATCCGGGATCTTGCTCAGCTCAAA
AATCTCTATCCCAAGAAGCCCAAGGATGAGGCTTTCCGGAGCCACTACAAGCCTGAACAGATGGGTAAGG
ATGGCAGGGGTTATGTCCCAGCTACCATCAAGATGACCGTGGAAAGGGACCAACCACTTCCTACCCCAGA
GCTCCAGATGCCTACCATGGTGCCTTCTTATGACCTTGGAATGGCCCCTGATTCCTCCATGAGCATGCAG
CTTGGCCCAGATATGGTGCCCCAGGTGTACCCACCACACTCTCACTCCATCCCCCCGTATCAAGGCCTCT
CCCCAGAAGAATCAGTCAACGTGTTGTCAGCCTTCCAGGAGCCTCACCTGCAGATGCCCCCCAGCCTGGG
CCAGATGAGCCTGCCCTTTGACCAGCCTCACCCCCAGGGCCTGCTGCCGTGCCAGCCTCAGGAGCATGCT
GTGTCCAGCCCTGACCCCCTGCTCTGCTCAGATGTGACCATGGTGGAAGACAGCTGCCTGAGCCAGCCAG
TGACAGCGTTTCCTCAGGGCACTTGGATTGGTGAAGACATATTCCCTCCTCTGCTGCCTCCCACTGAACA
GGACCTCACTAAGCTTCTCCTGGAGGGGCAAGGGGAGTCGGGGGGAGGGTCCTTGGGGGCACAGCCCCTC
CTGCAGCCCTCCCACTATGGGCAATCTGGGATCTCAATGTCCCACATGGACCTAAGGGCCAACCCCAGTT
GGTGCCCAACTTTCTTGTACAAAGTTGGCATTATAAGAAAGCATTGCTTATCAATTTGTTGCAACGAACA
GGTCACTATCAGTCAAAATAAAATCATTATTTGCCATCCAGCTGATATCCCCTATAGTGAGTCGTATTAC
ATGGTCATAGCTGTTTCCTGGCAGCTCTGGCCCGTGTCTCAAAATCTCTGATGTTACATTGCACAAGATA
AAAATATATCATCATGCCTCCTCTAGACCAGCCAGGACAGAAATGCCTCGACTTCGCTGCTACCCAAGGT
TGCCGGGTGACGCACACCGTGGAAACGGATGAAGGCACGAACCCAGTGGACATAAGCCTGTTCGGTTCGT
AAGCTGTAATGCAAGTAGCGTATGCGCTCACGCAACTGGTCCAGAACCTTGACCGAACGCAGCGGTGGTA
ACGGCGCAGTGGCGGTTTTCATGGCTTGTTATGACTGTTTTTTTGGGGTACAGTCTATGCCTCGGGCATC
CAAGCAGCAAGCGCGTTACGCCGTGGGTCGATGTTTGATGTTATGGAGCAGCAACGATGTTACGCAGCAG
GGCAGTCGCCCTAAAACAAAGTTAAACATTATGAGGGAAGCGGTGATCGCCGAAGTATCGACTCAACTAT
CAGAGGTAGTTGGCGTCATCGAGCGCCATCTCGAACCGACGTTGCTGGCCGTACATTTGTACGGCTCCGC
AGTGGATGGCGGCCTGAAGCCACACAGTGATATTGATTTGCTGGTTACGGTGACCGTAAGGCTTGATGAA
ACAACGCGGCGAGCTTTGATCAACGACCTTTTGGAAACTTCGGCTTCCCCTGGAGAGAGCGAGATTCTCC
GCGCTGTAGAAGTCACCATTGTTGTGCACGACGACATCATTCCGTGGCGTTATCCAGCTAAGCGCGAACT
GCAATTTGGAGAATGGCAGCGCAATGACATTCTTGCAGGTATCTTCGAGCCAGCCACGATCGACATTGAT
CTGGCTATCTTGCTGACAAAAGCAAGAGAACATAGCGTTGCCTTGGTAGGTCCAGCGGCGGAGGAACTCT
TTGATCCGGTTCCTGAACAGGATCTATTTGAGGCGCTAAATGAAACCTTAACGCTATGGAACTCGCCGCC
CGACTGGGCTGGCGATGAGCGAAATGTAGTGCTTACGTTGTCCCGCATTTGGTACAGCGCAGTAACCGGC
AAAATCGCGCCGAAGGATGTCGCTGCCGACTGGGCAATGGAGCGCCTGCCGGCCCAGTATCAGCCCGTCA
TACTTGAAGCTAGACAGGCTTATCTTGGACAAGAAGAAGATCGCTTGGCCTCGCGCGCAGATCAGTTGGA
AGAATTTGTCCACTACGTGAAAGGCGAGATCACCAAGGTAGTCGGCAAATAACCCTCGAGCCACCCATGA
CCAAAATCCCTTAACGTGAGTTACGCGTCGTTCCACTGAGCGTCAGACCCCGTAGAAAAGATCAAAGGAT
CTTCTTGAGATCCTTTTTTTCTGCGCGTAATCTGCTGCTTGCAAACAAAAAAACCACCGCTACCAGCGGT
GGTTTGTTTGCCGGATCAAGAGCTACCAACTCTTTTTCCGAAGGTAACTGGCTTCAGCAGAGCGCAGATA
CCAAATACTGTTCTTCTAGTGTAGCCGTAGTTAGGCCACCACTTCAAGAACTCTGTAGCACCGCCTACAT
ACCTCGCTCTGCTAATCCTGTTACCAGTGGCTGCTGCCAGTGGCGATAAGTCGTGTCTTACCGGGTTGGA
CTCAAGACGATAGTTACCGGATAAGGCGCAGCGGTCGGGCTGAACGGGGGGTTCGTGCACACAGCCCAGC
TTGGAGCGAACGACCTACACCGAACTGAGATACCTACAGCGTGAGCTATGAGAAAGCGCCACGCTTCCCG
AAGGGAGAAAGGCGGACAGGTATCCGGTAAGCGGCAGGGTCGGAACAGGAGAGCGCACGAGGGAGCTTCC
AGGGGGAAACGCCTGGTATCTTTATAGTCCTGTCGGGTTTCGCCACCTCTGACTTGAGCGTCGATTTTTG
TGATGCTCGTCAGGGGGGCGGAGCCTATGGAAAAACGCCAGCAACGCGGCCTTTTTACGGTTCCTGGCCT
TTTGCTGGCCTTTTGCTCACATGTTCTTTCCTGCGTTATCCCCTGATTCTGTGGATAACCGTATTACCGC
CTTTGAGTGAGCTGATACCGCTCGCCGCAGCCGAACGACCGAGCGCAGCGAGTCAGTGAGCGAGGAAGCG
GAAGAGCGCCCAATACGCAAACCGCCTCTCCCCGCGCGTTGGCCGATTCATTAATGCAGCTGGCACGACA
GGTTTCCCGACTGGAAAGCGGGCAGTGAGCGCAACGCAATTAATACGCGTACCGCTAGCCAGGAAGAGTT
TGTAGAAACGCAAAAAGGCCATCCGTCAGGATGGCCTTCTGCTTAGTTTGATGCCTGGCAGTTTATGGCG
GGCGTCCTGCCCGCCACCCTCCGGGCCGTTGCTTCACAACGTTCAAATCCGCTCCCGGCGGATTTGTCCT
ACTCAGGAGAGCGTTCACCGACAAACAACAGATAAAACGAAAGGCCCAGTCTTCCGACTGAGCCTTTCGT
TTTATTTGATGCCT
Features (pLannotate 1.2.2; 12 found; start..end, strand, type, name):
     38..74      -  CDS            lacZα (fragment): LacZα fragment of β-galactosidase; lacZ fragment
     91..186     +  protein_bind   attL3: mutant version of attL; recombination site for the Gateway® LR reaction LR Clonase™
    192..2732    +  CDS            STAT6: STAT6_HUMAN - Experimental evidence at protein level: Swiss-Prot protein existence level 1. Carries out a dual function: signal transduction and activation of transcription. Involved in IL4/interleukin-4- and IL3/interleukin-3-mediated signaling. From Homo sapiens (Human).
   2735..2833    -  protein_bind   attL2: mutant version of attL; recombination site for the Gateway® LR reaction LR Clonase™
   2851..2869    -  promoter       T7 promoter: promoter for bacteriophage T7 RNA polymerase
   3059..3082    +  promoter       Pc promoter (fragment): intI1 (promoter lies within the coding sequence); class 1 integron promoter
   3258..3314    +  CDS            GmR (fragment): gentamycin acetyltransferase; aacC1; confers resistance to gentamycin
   3321..4112    +  CDS            SmR: aminoglycoside adenylyltransferase (Murphy, 1985); aadA; confers resistance to spectinomycin and streptomycin
   4205..4793    +  rep_origin     ori: high-copy-number ColE1/pMB1/pBR322/pUC origin of replication
   4976..5068    +  CDS            lacI (fragment): lac repressor; lacI; The lac repressor binds to the lac operator to inhibit transcription in E. coli. This inhibition can be relieved by adding lactose or isopropyl-β-D-thiogalactopyranoside (IPTG).
   5123..5150    -  terminator     rrnB T2 terminator: transcription terminator T2 from the E. coli rrnB gene
   5282..5325    +  terminator     rrnB T1 terminator: Escherichia coli rrnB; transcription terminator T1 from the E. coli rrnB gene
