[The description below was written by a language model from this plasmid's Addgene catalogue record and pLannotate feature annotations shown in this document.]
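Description:
pDONR223_STAT6_p.N417Y is a Gateway entry clone built on the Invitrogen pDONR223 backbone and carrying the human STAT6 open reading frame with an N417Y amino-acid substitution. It is propagated in E. coli as a high-copy plasmid from a ColE1/pUC-type origin and selected with spectinomycin through the aadA (SmR) aminoglycoside adenylyltransferase gene. This gene sits downstream of a fragment of a class 1 integron Pc promoter and a short remnant of a gentamicin resistance gene. The sequenced record is 5,334 nt. Small lacZα and lacI fragments and the rrnB T1 and T2 terminators are backbone remnants, with the terminators helping to insulate the cloning region from read-through transcription.

The STAT6 coding sequence, about 2.5 kb, is flanked by two attL recombination sites. The automated annotation labels these attL3 and attL2. STAT6 is a signal transducer and transcription activator that acts in interleukin-4 and interleukin-3 signalling. The entry vector has no promoter to drive expression of the insert, and the annotated T7 promoter lies outside the att-flanked region on the opposite strand. The clone is therefore a shuttle intermediate: an LR Clonase reaction moves the ORF into a destination vector that supplies the promoter and other expression elements. The insert is in the "open" configuration, with no stop codon immediately after the ORF, so it can be fused in frame to a C-terminal tag in a suitable destination vector. The plasmid belongs to the Target Accelerator Plasmid Collection, which was assembled for systematic functional testing of rare cancer-associated variants for oncogenic activity.
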