Addgene plasmid #81591: pDONR223_STAT6_p.N417Y
Purpose: Gateway Donor vector containing STAT6 , part of the Target Accelerator Plasmid Collection.
Depositing lab: Jesse Boehm & William Hahn & David Root. Depositing organization: Broad Institute. Publication: Systematic Functional Interrogation of Rare Cancer Variants Identifies Oncogenic Alleles. Kim E, Ilic N, Shrestha Y, Zou L, Kamburov A, Zhu C, Yang X, Lubonja R, Tran N, Nguyen C, Lawrence MS, Piccioni F, Bagul M, Doench JG, Chouinard CR, Wu X, Hogstrom L, Natoli T, Tamayo P, Horn H, Corsello SM, Lage K, Root DE, Subramanian A, Golub TR, Getz G, Boehm JS, Hahn WC. Cancer Discov. 2016 Jul;6(7):714-26. doi: 10.1158/2159-8290.CD-16-0160. Epub 2016 May 4. PubMed 27147599.
Backbone
  Vector backbone: pDONR223
  Backbone manufacturer: Invitrogen
  Backbone size w/o insert (bp): 2790
  Vector type: Gateway Entry vector
Growth in bacteria
  Bacterial resistance: Spectinomycin, 50 μg/mL
  Growth temperature: 37°C
  Growth strain: DH5alpha
  Copy number: High Copy
Gene/Insert
  Gene/Insert name: STAT6
  Species: H. sapiens (human)
  Mutation: N417Y
  GenBank ID: NM_003153.4
  Entrez Gene: STAT6 (a.k.a. D12S1644, HIES6, IL-4-STAT, STAT6B, STAT6C)
  Promoter: None
  Cloning method: Gateway Cloning
  Sequencing primers: 5′ M13pUC-fwd; 3′ M13-Rev
Terms and licenses: Academic/Nonprofit Terms; Industry Terms: Not Available to Industry
Depositor comments: Open state: NO stop codon immediately follows insert
How to cite: pDONR223_STAT6_p.N417Y was a gift from Jesse Boehm & William Hahn & David Root (Addgene plasmid # 81591 ; http://n2t.net/addgene:81591 ; RRID:Addgene_81591)
