>Addgene plasmid #81591 | pDONR223_STAT6_p.N417Y | depositor partial sequence | sequence record 154910 | Insert sequence
ATGTCTCTGTGGGGTCTGGTCTCCAAGATGCCCCCAGAAAAAGTGCAGCGGCTCTATGTCGACTTTCCCC
AACACCTGCGGCATCTTCTGGGTGACTGGCTGGAGAGCCAGCCCTGGGAGTTCCTGGTCGGCTCCGACGC
CTTCTGCTGCAACTTGGCTAGTGCCCTACTTTCAGACACTGTCCAGCACCTTCAGGCCTCGGTGGGAGAG
CAGGGGGAGGGGAGCACCATCTTGCAACACATCAGCACCCTTGAGAGCATATATCAGAGGGACCCCCTGA
AGCTGGTGGCCACTTTCAGACAAATACTTCAAGGAGAGAAAAAAGCTGTTATGGAACAGTTCCGCCACTT
GCCAATGCCTTTCCACTGGAAGCAGGAAGAACTCAAGTTTAAGACAGGCTTGCGGAGGCTGCAGCACCGA
GTAGGGGAGATCCACCTTCTCCGAGAAGCCCTGCAGAAGGGGGCTGAGGCTGGCCAAGTGTCTCTGCACA
GCTTGATAGAAACTCCTGCTAATGGGACTGGGCCAAGTGAGGCCCTGGCCATGCTACTGCAGGAGACCAC
TGGAGAGCTAGAGGCAGCCAAAGCCCTAGTGCTGAAGAGGATCCAGATTTGGAAACGGCAGCAGCAGCTG
GCAGGGAATGGCGCACCGTTTGAGGAGAGCCTGGCCCCACTCCAGGAGAGGTGTGAAAGCCTGGTGGACA
TTTATTCCCAGCTACAGCAGGAGGTAGGGGCGGCTGGTGGGGAGCTTGAGCCCAAGACCCGGGCATCGCT
GACTGGCCGGCTGGATGAAGTCCTGAGAACCCTCGTCACCAGTTGCTTCCTGGTGGAGAAGCAGCCCCCC
CAGGTACTGAAGACTCAGACCAAGTTCCAGGCTGGAGTTCGATTCCTGTTGGGCTTGAGGTTCCTGGGGG
CCCCAGCCAAGCCTCCGCTGGTCAGGGCCGACATGGTGACAGAGAAGCAGGCGCGGGAGCTGAGTGTGCC
TCAGGGTCCTGGGGCTGGAGCAGAAAGCACTGGAGAAATCATCAACAACACTGTGCCCTTGGAGAACAGC
ATTCCTGGGAACTGCTGCTCTGCCCTGTTCAGACCTGCTTCTCAAGAAGATCAAGCGGTGTGAGCGGAAG
GGCACTGAGTCTGTCACAGAGGAGAAGTGCGCTGTGCTCTTCTCTGCCAGCTTCACACTTGGCCCCGGCA
AACTCCCCATCCAGCTCCAGGCCCTGTCTCTGCCCCTGGTGGTCATCGTCCATGGCTACCAAGACAACAA
TGCCAAAGCCACTATCCTGTGGGACAATGCCTTCTCTGAGATGGACCGCGTGCCCTTTGTGGTGGCTGAG
CGGGTGCCCTGGGAGAAGATGTGTGAAACTCTGAACCTGAAGTTCATGGCTGAGGTGGGGACCAACCGGG
GGCTGCTCCCAGAGCACTTCCTCTTCCTGGCCCAGAAGATCTTCAATGACAACAGCCTCAGTATGGAGGC
CTTCCAGCACCGTTCTGTGTCCTGGTCGCAGTTCAACAAGGAGATCCTGCTGGGCCGTGGCTTCACCTTT
TGGCAGTGGTTTGATGGTGTCCTGGACCTCACCAAACGCTGTCTCCGGAGCTACTGGTCTGACCGGCTGA
TCATTGGCTTCATCAGCAAACAGTACGTTACTAGCCTTCTTCTCAATGAGCCCGACGGAACCTTTCTCCT
CCGCTTCAGCGACTCAGAGATTGGGGGCATCACCATTGCCCATGTCATCCGGGGCCAGGATGGCTCTCCA
CAGATAGAGAACATCCAGCCATTCTCTGCCAAAGACCTGTCCATTCGCTCACTGGGGGACCGAATCCGGG
ATCTTGCTCAGCTCAAAAATCTCTATCCCAAGAAGCCCAAGGATGAGGCTTTCCGGAGCCACTACAAGCC
TGAACAGATGGGTAAGGATGGCAGGGGTTATGTCCCAGCTACCATCAAGATGACCGTGGAAAGGGACCAA
CCACTTCCTACCCCAGAGCTCCAGATGCCTACCATGGTGCCTTCTTATGACCTTGGAATGGCCCCTGATT
CCTCCATGAGCATGCAGCTTGGCCCAGATATGGTGCCCCAGGTGTACCCACCACACTCTCACTCCATCCC
CCCGTATCAAGGCCTCTCCCCAGAAGAATCAGTCAACGTGTTGTCAGCCTTCCAGGAGCCTCACCTGCAG
ATGTCCCCCAGCCTGGGCCAGATGAGCCTGCCCTTTGACCAGCCTCACCCCCAGGGCCTGCTGCCGTGCC
AGCCTCAGGAGCATGCTGTGTCCAGCCCTGACCCCCTGCTCTGCTCAGATGTGACCATGGTGGAAGACAG
CTGCCTGAGCCAGCCAGTGACAGCGTTTCCTCAGGGCACTTGGATTGGTGAAGACATATTCCCTCCTCTG
CTGCCTCCCACTGAACAGGACCTCACTAAGCTTCTCCTGGAGGGGCAAGGGGAGTCGGGGGGAGGGTCCT
TGGGGGCACAGCCCCTCCTGCAGCCCTCCCACTATGGGCAATCTGGGATCTCAATGTCCCACATGGACCT
AAGGGCCAACCCCAGTTGG
